>Addgene plasmid #91984 | pLJM1-FH-AGO2-R438E | addgene full sequence | sequence record 180567 | Addgene NGS Result
TATGCCAAGTACGCCCCCTATTGACGTCAATGACGGTAAATGGCCCGCCTGGCATTATGCCCAGTACATG
ACCTTATGGGACTTTCCTACTTGGCAGTACATCTACGTATTAGTCATCGCTATTACCATGGTGATGCGGT
TTTGGCAGTACATCAATGGGCGTGGATAGCGGTTTGACTCACGGGGATTTCCAAGTCTCCACCCCATTGA
CGTCAATGGGAGTTTGTTTTGGCACCAAAATCAACGGGACTTTCCAAAATGTCGTAACAACTCCGCCCCA
TTGACGCAAATGGGCGGTAGGCGTGTACGGTGGGAGGTCTATATAAGCAGAGCTGGTTTAGTGAACCGTC
AGATCCGCTAGCGCTACCGGGTACAAGTCCGGACTCAGATCTCGAGCTCAAGCTTCGAATTCGCCATGGA
CTACAAGGACGACGATGACAAGTACCCTTATGACGTGCCCGATTACGCTAGCGGCCGCATGTACTCGGGA
GCCGGCCCCGCACTTGCACCTCCTGCGCCGCCGCCCCCCATCCAAGGATATGCCTTCAAGCCTCCACCTA
GACCCGACTTTGGGACCTCCGGGAGAACAATCAAATTACAGGCCAATTTCTTCGAAATGGACATCCCCAA
AATTGACATCTATCATTATGAATTGGATATCAAGCCAGAGAAGTGCCCGAGGAGAGTTAACAGGGAAATC
GTGGAACACATGGTCCAGCACTTTAAAACACAGATCTTTGGGGATCGGAAGCCCGTGTTTGACGGCAGGA
AGAATCTATACACAGCCATGCCCCTTCCGATTGGGAGGGACAAGGTGGAGCTGGAGGTCACGCTGCCAGG
AGAAGGCAAGGATCGCATCTTCAAGGTGTCCATCAAGTGGGTGTCCTGCGTGAGCTTGCAGGCGTTACAC
GATGCACTTTCAGGGCGGCTGCCCAGCGTCCCTTTTGAGACGATCCAGGCCCTGGACGTGGTCATGAGGC
ACTTGCCATCCATGAGGTACACCCCCGTGGGCCGCTCCTTCTTCACCGCGTCCGAAGGCTGCTCTAACCC
TCTTGGCGGGGGCCGAGAAGTGTGGTTTGGCTTCCATCAGTCCGTCCGGCCTTCTCTCTGGAAAATGATG
CTGAATATTGATGTGTCAGCAACAGCGTTTTACAAGGCACAGCCAGTAATCGAGTTTGTTTGTGAAGTTT
TGGATTTTAAAAGTATTGAAGAACAACAAAAACCTCTGACAGATTCCCAAAGGGTAAAGTTTACCAAAGA
AATTAAAGGTCTAAAGGTGGAGATAACGCACTGTGGGCAGATGAAGAGGAAGTACCGTGTCTGCAATGTG
ACCCGGCGGCCCGCCAGTCACCAAACATTCCCGCTGCAGCAGGAGAGCGGGCAGACGGTGGAGTGCACGG
TGGCCCAGTATTTCAAGGACAGGCACAAGTTGGTTCTGCGCTACCCCCACCTCCCATGTTTACAAGTCGG
ACAGGAGCAGAAACACACCTACCTTCCCCTGGAGGTCTGTAACATTGTGGCAGGACAAAGATGTATTAAA
AAATTAACGGACAATCAGACCTCAACCATGATCAGAGCGACTGCTAGGTCGGCGCCCGATCGGCAAGAAG
AGATTAGCAAATTGATGCGAAGTGCAAGTTTCAACACAGATCCATACGTCCGTGAATTTGGAATCATGGT
CAAAGATGAGATGACAGACGTGACTGGGCGGGTGCTGCAGCCGCCCTCCATCCTCTACGGGGGCAGGAAT
AAAGCTATTGCGACCCCTGTCCAGGGCGTCTGGGACATGGAGAAC
[405 nt withheld, positions 1796-2200]
AACAACATCCTGCTGCCCCAGGGCAGGCCGCCGGTGTTCCAGCAGCCCGTCATCTTTCTGGGAGCAGACG
TCACTCACCCCCCCGCCGGGGATGGGAAGAAGCCCTCCATTGCCGCCGTGGTGGGCAGCATGGACGCCCA
CCCCAATCGCTACTGCGCCACCGTGCGCGTGCAGCAGCACCGGCAGGAGATCATACAAGACCTGGCCGCC
ATGGTCCGCGAGCTCCTCATCCAGTTCTACAAGTCCACGCGCTTCAAGCCCACCCGCATCATCTTCTACC
GCGACGGTGTCTCTGAAGGCCAGTTCCAGCAGGTTCTCCACCACGAGTTGCTGGCCATCCGTGAGGCCTG
TATCAAGCTAGAAAAAGACTACCAGCCCGGGATCACCTTCATCGTGGTGCAGAAGAGGCACCACACCCGG
CTCTTCTGCACTGACAAGAACGAGCGGGTTGGGAAAAGTGGAAACATTCCAGCAGGCACGACTGTGGACA
CGAAAATCACCCACCCCACCGAGTTCGACTTCTACCTGTGTAGTCACGCTGGCATCCAGGGGACAAGCAG
GCCTTCGCACTATCACGTCCTCTGGGACGACAATCGTTTCTCCTCTGATGAGCTGCAGATCCTAACCTAC
CAGCTGTGTCACACCTACGTGCGCTGCACACGCTCCGTGTCCATCCCAGCGCCAGCATACTACGCTCACC
TGGTGGCCTTCCGGGCCAGGTACCACCTGGTGGATAAGGAACATGACAGTGCTGAAGGAAGCCATACCTC
TGGGCAGAGTAACGGGCGAGACCACCAAGCACTGGCCAAGGCGGTCCAGGTTCACCAAGACACTCTGCGC
ACCATGTACTTTGCTTGAGAATTCTCGACCTCGAGACAAATGGCAGTATTCATCCACAATTTTAAAAGAA
AAGGGGGGATTGGGGGGTACAGTGCAGGGGAAAGAATAGTAGACATAATAGCAACAGACATACAAACTAA
AGAATTACAAAAACAAATTACAAAAATTCAAAATTTTCGGGTTTATTACAGGGACAGCAGAGATCCACTT
TGGCCGCGGCTCGAGGGGGTTGGGGTTGCGCCTTTTCCAAGGCAGCCCTGGGTTTGCGCAGGGACGCGGC
TGCTCTGGGCGTGGTTCCGGGAAACGCAGCGGCGCCGACCCTGGGTCTCGCACATTCTTCACGTCCGTTC
GCAGCGTCACCCGGATCTTCGCCGCTACCCTTGTGGGCCCCCCGGCGACGCTTCCTGCTCCGCCCCTAAG
TCGGGAAGGTTCCTTGCGGTTCGCGGCGTGCCGGACGTGACAAACGGAAGCCGCACGTCTCACTAGTACC
CTCGCAGACGGACAGCGCCAGGGAGCAATGGCAGCGCGCCGACCGCGATGGGCTGTGGCCAATAGCGGCT
GCTCAGCAGGGCGCGCCGAGAGCAGCGGCCGGGAAGGGGCGGTGCGGGAGGCGGGGTGTGGGGCGGTAGT
GTGGGCCCTGTTCCTGCCCGCGCGGTGTTCCGCATTCTGCAAGCCTCCGGAGCGCACGTCGGCAGTCGGC
TCCCTCGTTGACCGAATCACCGACCTCTCTCCCCAGGGGGATCCACCGGAGCTTACCATGACCGAGTACA
AGCCCACGGTGCGCCTCGCCACCCGCGACGACGTCCCCAGGGCCGTACGCACCCTCGCCGCCGCGTTCGC
CGACTACCCCGCCACGCGCCACACCGTCGATCCGGACCGCCACATCGAGCGGGTCACCGAGCTGCAAGAA
CTCTTCCTCACGCGCGTCGGGCTCGACATCGGCAAGGTGTGGGTCGCGGACGACGGCGCCGCGGTGGCGG
TCTGGACCACGCCGGAGAGCGTCGAAGCGGGGGCGGTGTTCGCCGAGATCGGCCCGCGCATGGCCGAGTT
GAGCGGTTCCCGGCTGGCCGCGCAGCAACAGATGGAAGGCCTCCTGGCGCCGCACCGGCCCAAGGAGCCC
GCGTGGTTCCTGGCCACCGTCGGCGTCTCGCCCGACCACCAGGGCAAGGGTCTGGGCAGCGCCGTCGTGC
TCCCCGGAGTGGAGGCGGCCGAGCGCGCCGGGGTGCCCGCCTTCCTGGAGACCTCCGCGCCCCGCAACCT
CCCCTTCTACGAGCGGCTCGGCTTCACCGTCACCGCCGACGTCGAGGTGCCCGAAGGACCGCGCACCTGG
TGCATGACCCGCAAGCCCGGTGCCTGACGCCCGCCCCACGACCCGCAGCGCCCGACCGAAAGGAGCGCAC
GACCCCATGCATCGGTACCTTTAAGACCAATGACTTACAAGGCAGCTGTAGATCTTAGCCACTTTTTAAA
AGAAAAGGGGGGACTGGAAGGGCTAATTCACTCCCAACGAAGACAAGATCTGCTTTTTGCTTGTACTGGG
TCTCTCTGGTTAGACCAGATCTGAGCCTGGGAGCTCTCTGGCTAACTAGGGAACCCACTGCTTAAGCCTC
AATAAAGCTTGCCTTGAGTGCTTCAAGTAGTGTGTGCCCGTCTGTTGTGTGACTCTGGTAACTAGAGATC
CCTCAGACCCTTTTAGTCAGTGTGGAAAATCTCTAGCAGTAGTAGTTCATGTCATCTTATTATTCAGTAT
TTATAACTTGCAAAGAAATGAATATCAGAGAGTGAGAGGAACTTGTTTATTGCAGCTTATAATGGTTACA
AATAAAGCAATAGCATCACAAATTTCACAAATAAAGCATTTTTTTCACTGCATTCTAGTTGTGGTTTGTC
CAAACTCATCAATGTATCTTATCATGTCTGGCTCTAGCTATCCCGCCCCTAACTCCGCCCATCCCGCCCC
TAACTCCGCCCAGTTCCGCCCATTCTCCGCCCCATGGCTGACTAATTTTTTTTATTTATGCAGAGGCCGA
GGCCGCCTCGGCCTCTGAGCTATTCCAGAAGTAGTGAGGAGGCTTTTTTGGAGGCCTAGGGACGTACCCA
ATTCGCCCTATAGTGAGTCGTATTACGCGCGCTCACTGGCCGTCGTTTTACAACGTCGTGACTGGGAAAA
CCCTGGCGTTACCCAACTTAATCGCCTTGCAGCACATCCCCCTTTCGCCAGCTGGCGTAATAGCGAAGAG
GCCCGCACCGATCGCCCTTCCCAACAGTTGCGCAGCCTGAATGGCGAATGGG
[124 nt withheld, positions 5333-5456]
C
[91 nt withheld, positions 5458-5548]
A
[49 nt withheld, positions 5550-5598]
CCTTTGACGTTGGAGTCCACGTTCTTT
[37 nt withheld, positions 5626-5662]
ACCCTATCTCGGTCTATTCTTTTGATTTATAAGGGATTTTGCCGATTTCGGCCTATTGGTTAAAAAATGA
GCTGATTTAACAAAAATTTAACGCGAATTTTAACAAAATATTAACGCTTACAATTTAGGTGGCACTTTTC
GGGGAAATGTGCGCGGAACCCCTATTTGTTTATTTTTCTAAATACATTCAAATATGTATCCGCTCATGAG
ACAATAACCCTGATAAATGCTTCAATAATATTGAAAAAGGAAGAGTATGAGTATTCAACATTTCCGTGTC
GCCCTTATTCCCTTTTTTGCGGCATTTTGCCTTCCTGTTTTTGCTCACCCAGAAACGCTGGTGAAAGTAA
AAGATGCTGAAGATCAGTTGGGTGCACGAGTGGGTTACATCGAACTGGATCTCAACAGCGGTAAGATCCT
TGAGAGTTTTCGCCCCGAAGAACGTTTTCCAATGATGAGCACTTTTAAAGTTCTGCTATGTGGCGCGGTA
TTATCCCGTATTGACGCCGGGCAAGAGCAACTCGGTCGCCGCATACACTATTCTCAGAATGACTTGGTTG
AGTACTCACCAGTCACAGAAAAGCATCTTACGGATGGCATGACAGTAAGAGAATTATGCAGTGCTGCCAT
AACCATGAGTGATAACACTGCGGCCAACTTACTTCTGACAACGATCGGAGGACCGAAGGAGCTAACCGCT
TTTTTGCACAACATGGGGGATCATGTAACTCGCCTTGATCGTTGGGAACCGGAGCTGAATGAAGCCATAC
CAAACGACGAGCGTGACACCACGATGCCTGTAGCAATGGCAACAACGTTGCGCAAACTATTAACTGGCGA
ACTACTTACTCTAGCTTCCCGGCAACAATTAATAGACTGGATGGAGGCGGATAAAGTTGCAGGACCACTT
CTGCGCTCGGCCCTTCCGGCTGGCTGGTTTATTGCTGATAAATCTGGAGCCGGTGAGCGTGGGTCTCGCG
GTATCATTGCAGCACTGGGGCCAGATGGTAAGCCCTCCCGTATCGTAGTTATCTACACGACGGGGAGTCA
GGCAACTATGGATGAACGAAATAGACAGATCGCTGAGATAGGTGCCTCACTGATTAAGCATTGGTAACTG
TCAGACCAAGTTTACTCATATATACTTTAGATTGATTTAAAACTTCATTTTTAATTTAAAAGGATCTAGG
TGAAGATCCTTTTTGATAATCTCATGACCAAAATCCCTTAACGTGAGTTTTCGTTCCACTGAGCGTCAGA
CCCCGTAGAAAAGATCAAAGGATCTTCTTGAGATCCTTTTTTTCTGCGCGTAATCTGCTGCTTGCAAACA
AAAAAACCACCGCTACCAGCGGTGGTTTGTTTGCCGGATCAAGAGCTACCAACTCTTTTTCCGAAGGTAA
CTGGCTTCAGCAGAGCGCAGATACCAAATACTGTTCTTCTAGTGTAGCCGTAGTTAGGCCACCACTTCAA
GAACTCTGTAGCACCGCCTACATACCTCGCTCTGCTAATCCTGTTACCAGTGGCTGCTGCCAGTGGCGAT
AAGTCGTGTCTTACCGGGTTGGACTCAAGACGATAGTTACCGGATAAGGCGCAGCGGTCGGGCTGAACGG
GGGGTTCGTGCACACAGCCCAGCTTGGAGCGAACGACCTACACCGAACTGAGATACCTACAGCGTGAGCT
ATGAGAAAGCGCCACGCTTCCCGAAGGGAGAAAGGCGGACAGGTATCCGGTAAGCGGCAGGGTCGGAACA
GGAGAGCGCACGAGGGAGCTTCCAGGGGGAAACGCCTGGTATCTTTATAGTCCTGTCGGGTTTCGCCACC
TCTGACTTGAGCGTCGATTTTTGTGATGCTCGTCAGGGGGGCGGAGCCTATGGAAAAACGCCAGCAACGC
GGCCTTTTTACGGTTCCTGGCCTTTTGCTGGCCTTTTGCTCACATGTTCTTTCCTGCGTTATCCCCTGAT
TCTGTGGATAACCGTATTACCGCCTTTGAGTGAGCTGATACCGCTCGCCGCAGCCGAACGACCGAGCGCA
GCGAGTCAGTGAGCGAGGAAGCGGAAGAGCGCCCAATACGCAAACCGCCTCTCCCCGCGCGTTGGCCGAT
TCATTAATGCAGCTGGCACGACAGGTTTCCCGACTGGAAAGCGGGCAGTGAGCGCAACGCAATTAATGTG
AGTTAGCTCACTCATTAGGCACCCCAGGCTTTACACTTTATGCTTCCGGCTCGTATGTTGTGTGGAATTG
TGAGCGGATAACAATTTCACACAGGAAACAGCTATGACCATGATTACGCCAAGCGCGCAATTAACCCTCA
CTAAAGGGAACAAAAGCTGGAGCTGCAAGCTTAATGTAGTCTTATGCAATACTCTTGTAGTCTTGCAACA
TGGTAACGATGAGTTAGCAACATGCCTTACAAGGAGAGAAAAAGCACCGTGCATGCCGATTGGTGGAAGT
AAGGTGGTACGATCGTGCCTTATTAGGAAGGCAACAGACGGGTCTGACATGGATTGGACGAACCACTGAA
TTGCCGCATTGCAGAGATATTGTATTTAAGTGCCTAGCTCGATACATAAACGGGTCTCTCTGGTTAGACC
AGATCTGAGCCTGGGAGCTCTCTGGCTAACTAGGGAACCCACTGCTTAAGCCTCAATAAAGCTTGCCTTG
AGTGCTTCAAGTAGTGTGTGCCCGTCTGTTGTGTGACTCTGGTAACTAGAGATCCCTCAGACCCTTTTAG
TCAGTGTGGAAAATCTCTAGCAGTGGCGCCCGAACAGGGACTTGAAAGCGAAAGGGAAACCAGAGGAGCT
CTCTCGACGCAGGACTCGGCTTGCTGAAGCGCGCACGGCAAGAGGCGAGGGGCGGCGACTGGTGAGTACG
CCAAAAATTTTGACTAGCGGAGGCTAGAAGGAGAGAGATGGGTGCGAGAGCGTCAGTATTAAGCGGGGGA
GAATTAGATCGCGATGGGAAAAAATTCGGTTAAGGCCAGGGGGAAAGAAAAAATATAAATTAAAACATAT
AGTATGGGCAAGCAGGGAGCTAGAACGATTCGCAGTTAATCCTGGCCTGTTAGAAACATCAGAAGGCTGT
AGACAAATACTGGGACAGCTACAACCATCCCTTCAGACAGGATCAGAAGAACTTAGATCATTATATAATA
CAGTAGCAACCCTCTATTGTGTGCATCAAAGGATAGAGATAAAAGACACCAAGGAAGCTTTAGACAAGAT
AGAGGAAGAGCAAAACAAAAGTAAGACCACCGCACAGCAAGCGGCCGCTGATCTTCAGACCTGGAGGAGG
AGATATGAGGGACAATTGGAGAAGTGAATTATATAAATATAAAGTAGTAAAAATTGAACCATTAGGAGTA
GCACCCACCAAGGCAAAGAGAAGAGTGGTGCAGAGAGAAAAAAGAGCAGTGGGAATAGGAGCTTTGTTCC
TTGGGTTCTTGGGAGCAGCAGGAAGCACTATGGGCGCAGCGTCAATGACGCTGACGGTACAGGCCAGACA
ATTATTGTCTGGTATAGTGCAGCAGCAGAACAATTTGCTGAGGGCTATTGAGGCGCAACAGCATCTGTTG
CAACTCACAGTCTGGGGCATCAAGCAGCTCCAGGCAAGAATCCTGGCTGTGGAAAGATACCTAAAGGATC
AACAGCTCCTGGGGATTTGGGGTTGCTCTGGAAAACTCATTTGCACCACTGCTGTGCCTTGGAATGCTAG
TTGGAGTAATAAATCTCTGGAACAGATTTGGAATCACACGACCTGGATGGAGTGGGACAGAGAAATTAAC
AATTACACAAGCTTAATACACTCCTTAATTGAAGAATCGCAAAACCAGCAAGAAAAGAATGAACAAGAAT
TATTGGAATTAGATAAATGGGCAAGTTTGTGGAATTGGTTTAACATAACAAATTGGCTGTGGTATATAAA
ATTATTCATAATGATAGTAGGAGGCTTGGTAGGTTTAAGAATAGTTTTTGCTGTACTTTCTATAGTGAAT
AGAGTTAGGCAGGGATATTCACCATTATCGTTTCAGACCCACCTCCCAACCCCGAGGGGACCCGACAGGC
CCGAAGGAATAGAAGAAGAAGGTGGAGAGAGAGACAGAGACAGATCCATTCGATTAGTGAACGGATCTCG
ACGGTATCGATCACGAGACTAGCCTCGAGCGGCCGCCCCCTTCACCGAGGGCCTATTTCCCATGATTCCT
TCATATTTGCATATACGATACAAGGCTGTTAGAGAGATAATTGGAATTAATTTGACTGTAAACACAAAGA
TATTAGTACAAAATACGTGACGTAGAAAGTAATAATTTCTTGGGTAGTTTGCAGTTTTAAAATTATGTTT
TAAAATGGACTATCA
Features (pLannotate 1.2.2; 30 found; start..end, strand, type, name):
    131..334     +  promoter       CMV promoter: human cytomegalovirus (CMV) immediate early promoter
    378..412     +  misc_feature   MCS (fragment): multiple cloning site
    422..442     +  CDS            FLAG (fragment): FLAG® epitope tag, followed by an enterokinase cleavage site
    479..3055    +  CDS            AGO2 (sequence partly withheld): AGO2_HUMAN - Also known as EIF2C2. Experimental evidence at protein level: Swiss-Prot protein existence level 1. Required for RNA-mediated gene silencing (RNAi) by the RNA- induced silencing complex (RISC). The 'minimal RISC' appears to include AGO2 bound to a short guide RNA such as a microRNA (miRNA) or short interfering RNA (siRNA). These guide RNAs direct RISC to complementary mRNAs that are targets for RISC-mediated gene silencing. The precise mechanism of gene silencing depends on the degree of complementarity between the miRNA or siRNA and its target. Binding of RISC to a perfectly comp
   3100..3217    +  misc_feature   cPPT/CTS: central polypurine tract and central termination sequence of HIV-1
   3266..3776    +  promoter       hPGK promoter: human phosphoglycerate kinase 1 promoter
   3798..4397    +  CDS            PuroR: puromycin N-acetyltransferase; pac from Streptomyces alboniger; confers resistance to puromycin
   4440..4523    +  CDS            nef (fragment): NEF_HV1Z2 - Experimental evidence at protein level: Swiss-Prot protein existence level 1. Extracellular Nef protein targets CD4(+) T-lymphocytes for apoptosis by interacting with CXCR4 surface receptors. From Human immunodeficiency virus type 1 group M subtype D (isolate Z2/CDC-Z34) (HIV-1).
   4525..4758    +  LTR            3' LTR (ΔU3): self-inactivating 3' long terminal repeat (LTR) from HIV-1
   4830..4951    +  polyA_signal   SV40 poly(A) signal: SV40 polyadenylation signal
   4991..5126    +  rep_origin     SV40 ori: SV40 origin of replication
   5147..5165    -  promoter       T7 promoter: promoter for bacteriophage T7 RNA polymerase
   5173..5328    +  CDS            lacZα (fragment): LacZα fragment of β-galactosidase; lacZ fragment
   5333..5761    +  rep_origin     f1 ori (sequence partly withheld): f1 bacteriophage origin of replication; arrow indicates direction of (+) strand synthesis
   5814..5918    +  promoter       AmpR promoter: bla
   5919..6779    +  CDS            AmpR: β-lactamase; bla; confers resistance to ampicillin, carbenicillin, and related antibiotics
   6950..7538    +  rep_origin     ori: high-copy-number ColE1/pMB1/pBR322/pUC origin of replication
   7721..7813    +  CDS            lacI (fragment): lac repressor; lacI; The lac repressor binds to the lac operator to inhibit transcription in E. coli. This inhibition can be relieved by adding lactose or isopropyl-β-D-thiogalactopyranoside (IPTG).
   7826..7847    +  protein_bind   CAP binding site: CAP binding activates transcription in the presence of cAMP. E. coli catabolite activator protein
   7862..7892    +  promoter       lac promoter: promoter for the E. coli lac operon
   7900..7916    +  protein_bind   lac operator: The lac repressor binds to the lac operator to inhibit transcription in E. coli. This inhibition can be relieved by adding lactose or isopropyl-β-D-thiogalactopyranoside (IPTG). lac repressor encoded by lacI
   7961..7979    +  promoter       T3 promoter: promoter for bacteriophage T3 RNA polymerase
   8007..8233    +  promoter       RSV promoter: Rous sarcoma virus enhancer/promoter
   8234..8414    +  LTR            5' LTR (truncated): truncated 5' long terminal repeat (LTR) from HIV-1
   8461..8586    +  misc_feature   HIV-1 Ψ: packaging signal of human immunodeficiency virus type 1
   8570..8933    +  CDS            HIV-1 gag (fragment): gag protein from human immunodeficiency virus 1; gag
   9079..9312    +  misc_feature   RRE: The Rev response element (RRE) of HIV-1 allows for Rev-dependent mRNA export from the nucleus to the cytoplasm.
   9689..9789    +  CDS            Rev (fragment): human immunodeficiency virus 1 (HIV-1) Rev protein; rev; enhances nuclear export of unspliced and incompletely spliced viral mRNAs
   9839..5       +  promoter       U6 promoter (fragment) (across the origin): RNA polymerase III promoter for human U6 snRNA
  10013..130     +  enhancer       CMV enhancer (fragment) (across the origin): human cytomegalovirus immediate early enhancer; contains an 18-bp deletion relative to the standard CMV enhancer
