[The description below was written by a language model from this plasmid's Addgene catalogue record and pLannotate feature annotations shown in this document.]
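Description:
pLJM1-FH-AGO2-R438E is a lentiviral mammalian expression plasmid of about 10 kb, built on the pLJM1 backbone, that encodes human Argonaute 2 (AGO2, also known as EIF2C2) carrying the R438E point substitution and an N-terminal FLAG-HA tandem epitope tag. The tagged open reading frame sits downstream of the CMV enhancer/promoter; the feature table picks up a FLAG fragment just ahead of the AGO2 coding sequence, while the HA portion listed in the catalogue is not separately annotated. A second cassette, the human PGK promoter driving puromycin N-acetyltransferase, allows selection of transduced or transfected mammalian cells. According to the depositor, the parental AGO2 sequence was amplified from an earlier AGO2 plasmid; the cloning sites used are not recorded.

The transfer-vector architecture is third-generation and self-inactivating. An RSV promoter fused to a truncated HIV-1 5' LTR drives genomic RNA production in packaging cells, followed by the Ψ packaging signal with a partial gag sequence, the Rev response element for Rev-dependent nuclear export, a cPPT/CTS element (here placed between the AGO2 and PGK-puromycin cassettes), and a ΔU3 3' LTR that inactivates LTR promoter activity after integration. A residual U6 promoter fragment from the backbone lineage lies upstream of the CMV enhancer. In bacteria the plasmid is maintained through a high-copy ColE1/pUC-type origin with ampicillin resistance, and it also carries f1 and SV40 origins and an SV40 polyadenylation signal. It is suited to stable expression of the mutant AGO2 for detection or immunopurification via the tags. It was deposited with a study of an Argonaute phosphorylation cycle in microRNA-mediated silencing, though the record does not state the specific functional effect of R438E.
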