Addgene plasmid #91984: pLJM1-FH-AGO2-R438E
Purpose: Expresses FLAG-HA-AGO2 (R438E)
Depositing lab: Joshua Mendell. Depositing organization: University of Texas Southwestern Medical Center. Publication: An Argonaute phosphorylation cycle promotes microRNA-mediated silencing. Golden RJ, Chen B, Li T, Braun J, Manjunath H, Chen X, Wu J, Schmid V, Chang TC, Kopp F, Ramirez-Martinez A, Tagliabracci VS, Chen ZJ, Xie Y, Mendell JT. Nature. 2017 Feb 9;542(7640):197-202. doi: 10.1038/nature21025. Epub 2017 Jan 23. PubMed 28114302.
Backbone
  Vector backbone: pLJM1
  Backbone manufacturer: David Sabatini Lab (Addgene #19319)
  Vector type: Mammalian Expression, Lentiviral
  Selectable markers: Puromycin
Growth in bacteria
  Bacterial resistance: Ampicillin, 100 μg/mL
  Growth temperature: 37°C
  Growth strain: NEB Stable
  Copy number: Unknown
Gene/Insert
  Gene/Insert name: AGO2
  Species: H. sapiens (human)
  Mutation: R438E
  Entrez Gene: AGO2 (a.k.a. CASC7, EIF2C2, LESKRES, LINC00980, PPD, Q10)
  Tag / fusion protein: FLAG-HA (N terminal on insert)
  Cloning method: Restriction Enzyme; 5′ cloning site Unknown (unknown if destroyed); 3′ cloning site Unknown (unknown if destroyed)
Terms and licenses: Academic/Nonprofit Terms; Industry Terms: Not Available to Industry
Depositor comments: The parental AGO2 sequence used for this construct was amplified from a Thomas Tuschl lab plasmid (Addgene plasmid # 10822).
How to cite: pLJM1-FH-AGO2-R438E was a gift from Joshua Mendell (Addgene plasmid # 91984 ; http://n2t.net/addgene:91984 ; RRID:Addgene_91984)
